>Addgene plasmid #66482 | PTGDR-Tango | depositor partial sequence | sequence record 113577 | empty Tango
GACGGATCGGGAGATCTCCCGATCCCCTATGGTGCACTCTCAGTACAATCTGCTCTGATGCCGCATAGTT
AAGCCAGTATCTGCTCCCTGCTTGTGTGTTGGAGGTCGCTGAGTAGTGCGCGAGCAAAATTTAAGCTACA
ACAAGGCAAGGCTTGACCGACAATTGCATGAAGAATCTGCTTAGGGTTAGGCGTTTTGCGCTGCTTCGCG
ATGTACGGGCCAGATATACGCGTTGACATTGATTATTGACTAGTTATTAATAGTAATCAATTACGGGGTC
ATTAGTTCATAGCCCATATATGGAGTTCCGCGTTACATAACTTACGGTAAATGGCCCGCCTGGCTGACCG
CCCAACGACCCCCGCCCATTGACGTCAATAATGACGTATGTTCCCATAGTAACGCCAATAGGGACTTTCC
ATTGACGTCAATGGGTGGAGTATTTACGGTAAACTGCCCACTTGGCAGTACATCAAGTGTATCATATGCC
AAGTACGCCCCCTATTGACGTCAATGACGGTAAATGGCCCGCCTGGCATTATGCCCAGTACATGACCTTA
TGGGACTTTCCTACTTGGCAGTACATCTACGTATTAGTCATCGCTATTACCATGGTGATGCGGTTTTGGC
AGTACATCAATGGGCGTGGATAGCGGTTTGACTCACGGGGATTTCCAAGTCTCCACCCCATTGACGTCAA
TGGGAGTTTGTTTTGGCACCAAAATCAACGGGACTTTCCAAAATGTCGTAACAACTCCGCCCCATTGACG
CAAATGGGCGGTAGGCGTGTACGGTGGGAGGTCTATATAAGCAGAGCTCTCTGGCTAACTAGAGAACCCA
CTGCTTACTGGCTTATCGAAATTAATACGACTCACTATAGGGAGACCCAAGCTGGCTAGCGTTTAAACTT
AAGCTTGGTACCGAGCTCGGATCCACTAGTCCAGTGTGGTGGAATTCTGCAGATATCCAGCACAGTGGCG
GCCGCGCCACCATGAAGACGATCATCGCCCTGAGCTACATCTTCTGCCTGGTATTCGCCGACTACAAGGA
CGATGATGACGCCAGCATCGATACCGGTGGACGCACCCCACCCAGCCTGGGTCCCCAAGATGAGTCCTGC
ACCACCGCCAGCTCCTCCCTGGCCAAGGACACTTCATCGACCGGTGAGAACCTGTACTTCCAGCTAAGAT
TAGATAAAAGTAAAGTGATTAACAGCGCATTAGAGCTGCTTAATGAGGTCGGAATCGAAGGTTTAACAAC
CCGTAAACTCGCCCAGAAGCTAGGTGTAGAGCAGCCTACATTGTATTGGCATGTAAAAAATAAGCGGGCT
TTGCTCGACGCCTTAGCCATTGAGATGTTAGATAGGCACCATACTCACTTTTGCCCTTTAGAAGGGGAAA
GCTGGCAAGATTTTTTACGTAATAACGCTAAAAGTTTTAGATGTGCTTTACTAAGTCATCGCGATGGAGC
AAAAGTACATTTAGGTACACGGCCTACAGAAAAACAGTATGAAACTCTCGAAAATCAATTAGCCTTTTTA
TGCCAACAAGGTTTTTCACTAGAGAATGCATTATATGCACTCAGCGCTGTGGGGCATTTTACTTTAGGTT
GCGTATTGGAAGATCAAGAGCATCAAGTCGCTAAAGAAGAAAGGGAAACACCTACTACTGATAGTATGCC
GCCATTATTACGACAAGCTATCGAATTATTTGATCACCAAGGTGCAGAGCCAGCCTTCTTATTCGGCCTT
GAATTGATCATATGCGGATTAGAAAAACAACTTAAATGTGAAAGTGGGTCCGCGTACAGCCGCGCGCGTA
CGAAAAACAATTACGGGTCTACCATCGAGGGCCTGCTCGATCTCCCGGACGACGACGCCCCCGAAGAGGC
GGGGCTGGCGGCTCCGCGCCTGTCCTTTCTCCCCGCGGGACACACGCGCAGACTGTCGACGGCCCCCCCG
ACCGATGTCAGCCTGGGGGACGAGCTCCACTTAGACGGCGAGGACGTGGCGATGGCGCATGCCGACGCGC
TAGACGATTTCGATCTGGACATGTTGGGGGACGGGGATTCCCCGGGTCCGGGATTTACCCCCCACGACTC
CGCCCCCTACGGCGCTCTGGATATGGCCGACTTCGAGTTTGAGCAGATGTTTACCGATGCCCTTGGAATT
GACGAGTACGGTGGGTAGCTCGAGTCTAGAGGGCCCGTTTAAACCCGCTGATCAGCCTCGACTGTGCCTT
CTAGTTGCCAGCCATCTGTTGTTTGCCCCTCCCCCGTGCCTTCCTTGACCCTGGAAGGTGCCACTCCCAC
TGTCCTTTCCTAATAAAATGAGGAAATTGCATCGCATTGTCTGAGTAGGTGTCATTCTATTCTGGGGGGT
GGGGTGGGGCAGGACAGCAAGGGGGAGGATTGGGAAGACAATAGCAGGCATGCTGGGGATGCGGTGGGCT
CTATGGCTTCTGAGGCGGAAAGAACCAGCTGGGGCTCTAGGGGGTATCCCC
[124 nt withheld, positions 2502-2625]
C
[91 nt withheld, positions 2627-2717]
A
[49 nt withheld, positions 2719-2767]
CCTTTGACGTTGGAGTCCACGTTCTTT
[37 nt withheld, positions 2795-2831]
ACCCTATCTCGGTCTATTCTTTTGATTTATAAGGGATTTTGCCGATTTCGGCCTATTGGTTAAAAAATGA
GCTGATTTAACAAAAATTTAACGCGAATTAATTCTGTGGAATGTGTGTCAGTTAGGGTGTGGAAAGTCCC
CAGGCTCCCCAGCAGGCAGAAGTATGCAAAGCATGCATCTCAATTAGTCAGCAACCAGGTGTGGAAAGTC
CCCAGGCTCCCCAGCAGGCAGAAGTATGCAAAGCATGCATCTCAATTAGTCAGCAACCATAGTCCCGCCC
CTAACTCCGCCCATCCCGCCCCTAACTCCGCCCAGTTCCGCCCATTCTCCGCCCCATGGCTGACTAATTT
TTTTTATTTATGCAGAGGCCGAGGCCGCCTCTGCCTCTGAGCTATTCCAGAAGTAGTGAGGAGGCTTTTT
TGGAGGCCTAGGCTTTTGCAAAAAGCTCCCGGGAGCTTGTATATCCATTTTCGGATCTGATCAAGAGACA
GGATGAGGATCGTTTCGCATGATTGAACAAGATGGATTGCACGCAGGTTCTCCGGCCGCTTGGGTGGAGA
GGCTATTCGGCTATGACTGGGCACAACAGACAATCGGCTGCTCTGATGCCGCCGTGTTCCGGCTGTCAGC
GCAGGGGCGCCCGGTTCTTTTTGTCAAGACCGACCTGTCCGGTGCCCTGAATGAACTGCAGGACGAGGCA
GCGCGGCTATCGTGGCTGGCCACGACGGGCGTTCCTTGCGCAGCTGTGCTCGACGTTGTCACTGAAGCGG
GAAGGGACTGGCTGCTATTGGGCGAAGTGCCGGGGCAGGATCTCCTGTCATCTCACCTTGCTCCTGCCGA
GAAAGTATCCATCATGGCTGATGCAATGCGGCGGCTGCATACGCTTGATCCGGCTACCTGCCCATTCGAC
CACCAAGCGAAACATCGCATCGAGCGAGCACGTACTCGGATGGAAGCCGGTCTTGTCGATCAGGATGATC
TGGACGAAGAGCATCAGGGGCTCGCGCCAGCCGAACTGTTCGCCAGGCTCAAGGCGCGCATGCCCGACGG
CGAGGATCTCGTCGTGACCCATGGCGATGCCTGCTTGCCGAATATCATGGTGGAAAATGGCCGCTTTTCT
GGATTCATCGACTGTGGCCGGCTGGGTGTGGCGGACCGCTATCAGGACATAGCGTTGGCTACCCGTGATA
TTGCTGAAGAGCTTGGCGGCGAATGGGCTGACCGCTTCCTCGTGCTTTACGGTATCGCCGCTCCCGATTC
GCAGCGCATCGCCTTCTATCGCCTTCTTGACGAGTTCTTCTGAGCGGGACTCTGGGGTTCGAAATGACCG
ACCAAGCGACGCCCAACCTGCCATCACGAGATTTCGATTCCACCGCCGCCTTCTATGAAAGGTTGGGCTT
CGGAATCGTTTTCCGGGACGCCGGCTGGATGATCCTCCAGCGCGGGGATCTCATGCTGGAGTTCTTCGCC
CACCCCAACTTGTTTATTGCAGCTTATAATGGTTACAAATAAAGCAATAGCATCACAAATTTCACAAATA
AAGCATTTTTTTCACTGCATTCTAGTTGTGGTTTGTCCAAACTCATCAATGTATCTTATCATGTCTGTAT
ACCGTCGACCTCTAGCTAGAGCTTGGCGTAATCATGGTCATAGCTGTTTCCTGTGTGAAATTGTTATCCG
CTCACAATTCCACACAACATACGAGCCGGAAGCATAAAGTGTAAAGCCTGGGGTGCCTAATGAGTGAGCT
AACTCACATTAATTGCGTTGCGCTCACTGCCCGCTTTCCAGTCGGGAAACCTGTCGTGCCAGCTGCATTA
ATGAATCGGCCAACGCGCGGGGAGAGGCGGTTTGCGTATTGGGCGCTCTTCCGCTTCCTCGCTCACTGAC
TCGCTGCGCTCGGTCGTTCGGCTGCGGCGAGCGGTATCAGCTCACTCAAAGGCGGTAATACGGTTATCCA
CAGAATCAGGGGATAACGCAGGAAAGAACATGTGAGCAAAAGGCCAGCAAAAGGCCAGGAACCGTAAAAA
GGCCGCGTTGCTGGCGTTTTTCCATAGGCTCCGCCCCCCTGACGAGCATCACAAAAATCGACGCTCAAGT
CAGAGGTGGCGAAACCCGACAGGACTATAAAGATACCAGGCGTTTCCCCCTGGAAGCTCCCTCGTGCGCT
CTCCTGTTCCGACCCTGCCGCTTACCGGATACCTGTCCGCCTTTCTCCCTTCGGGAAGCGTGGCGCTTTC
TCATAGCTCACGCTGTAGGTATCTCAGTTCGGTGTAGGTCGTTCGCTCCAAGCTGGGCTGTGTGCACGAA
CCCCCCGTTCAGCCCGACCGCTGCGCCTTATCCGGTAACTATCGTCTTGAGTCCAACCCGGTAAGACACG
ACTTATCGCCACTGGCAGCAGCCACTGGTAACAGGATTAGCAGAGCGAGGTATGTAGGCGGTGCTACAGA
GTTCTTGAAGTGGTGGCCTAACTACGGCTACACTAGAAGAACAGTATTTGGTATCTGCGCTCTGCTGAAG
CCAGTTACCTTCGGAAAAAGAGTTGGTAGCTCTTGATCCGGCAAACAAACCACCGCTGGTAGCGGTTTTT
TTGTTTGCAAGCAGCAGATTACGCGCAGAAAAAAAGGATCTCAAGAAGATCCTTTGATCTTTTCTACGGG
GTCTGACGCTCAGTGGAACGAAAACTCACGTTAAGGGATTTTGGTCATGAGATTATCAAAAAGGATCTTC
ACCTAGATCCTTTTAAATTAAAAATGAAGTTTTAAATCAATCTAAAGTATATATGAGTAAACTTGGTCTG
ACAGTTACCAATGCTTAATCAGTGAGGCACCTATCTCAGCGATCTGTCTATTTCGTTCATCCATAGTTGC
CTGACTCCCCGTCGTGTAGATAACTACGATACGGGAGGGCTTACCATCTGGCCCCAGTGCTGCAATGATA
CCGCGAGACCCACGCTCACCGGCTCCAGATTTATCAGCAATAAACCAGCCAGCCGGAAGGGCCGAGCGCA
GAAGTGGTCCTGCAACTTTATCCGCCTCCATCCAGTCTATTAATTGTTGCCGGGAAGCTAGAGTAAGTAG
TTCGCCAGTTAATAGTTTGCGCAACGTTGTTGCCATTGCTACAGGCATCGTGGTGTCACGCTCGTCGTTT
GGTATGGCTTCATTCAGCTCCGGTTCCCAACGATCAAGGCGAGTTACATGATCCCCCATGTTGTGCAAAA
AAGCGGTTAGCTCCTTCGGTCCTCCGATCGTTGTCAGAAGTAAGTTGGCCGCAGTGTTATCACTCATGGT
TATGGCAGCACTGCATAATTCTCTTACTGTCATGCCATCCGTAAGATGCTTTTCTGTGACTGGTGAGTAC
TCAACCAAGTCATTCTGAGAATAGTGTATGCGGCGACCGAGTTGCTCTTGCCCGGCGTCAATACGGGATA
ATACCGCGCCACATAGCAGAACTTTAAAAGTGCTCATCATTGGAAAACGTTCTTCGGGGCGAAAACTCTC
AAGGATCTTACCGCTGTTGAGATCCAGTTCGATGTAACCCACTCGTGCACCCAACTGATCTTCAGCATCT
TTTACTTTCACCAGCGTTTCTGGGTGAGCAAAAACAGGAAGGCAAAATGCCGCAAAAAAGGGAATAAGGG
CGACACGGAAATGTTGAATACTCATACTCTTCCTTTTTCAATATTATTGAAGCATTTATCAGGGTTATTG
TCTCATGAGCGGATACATATTTGAATGTATTTAGAAAAATAAACAAATAGGGGTTCCGCGCACATTTCCC
CGAAAAGTGCCACCTGACGTC
