>Addgene plasmid #66482 | PTGDR-Tango | depositor partial sequence | sequence record 113578 | PTGDR
ATGAAGTCCCCTTTCTATCGGTGCCAGAACACCACATCTGTAGAAAAGGGTAACTCTGCCGTTATGGGTG
GGGTGCTTTTCAGTACTGGCCTGCTGGGAAACTTGCTGGCACTTGGCTTGCTCGCGAGGAGCGGACTCGG
CTGGTGTAGCAGAAGGCCATTGCGGCCTCTGCCCTCTGTCTTCTACATGTTGGTGTGCGGACTGACTGTG
ACAGATCTCCTTGGCAAGTGCCTCCTGTCCCCGGTCGTCCTCGCGGCTTACGCACAGAACCGCTCTTTGC
GGGTGCTCGCCCCCGCACTTGATAACAGCCTGTGCCAGGCCTTTGCTTTCTTCATGAGCTTCTTCGGGCT
CTCTTCAACACTGCAGTTGCTGGCCATGGCCCTGGAGTGCTGGTTGTCTCTTGGTCACCCATTCTTCTAC
CGACGCCACATCACACTCAGACTGGGTGCCCTGGTGGCACCAGTGGTAAGTGCCTTTTCACTGGCTTTCT
GCGCCCTGCCCTTTATGGGCTTTGGCAAGTTTGTGCAGTATTGCCCTGGCACCTGGTGTTTCATTCAAAT
GGTGCACGAGGAAGGAAGTCTCTCAGTACTCGGCTACAGCGTGCTGTACAGCAGTCTGATGGCCCTCCTG
GTCCTGGCAACCGTGCTCTGTAATCTGGGGGCTATGCGGAATCTCTATGCCATGCATAGAAGGCTCCAGC
GCCACCCCCGGTCATGTACTCGGGATTGCGCAGAACCACGCGCCGATGGGCGGGAAGCTTCCCCACAGCC
TCTGGAAGAACTGGATCATCTCCTGCTGCTGGCACTGATGACCGTGCTGTTCACGATGTGTTCCCTTCCC
GTGATTTATAGAGCATACTATGGAGCGTTTAAGGACGTGAAGGAGAAAAACAGAACCTCCGAGGAGGCCG
AGGATTTGCGAGCGCTCCGGTTCTTGTCCGTCATCTCTATCGTGGATCCATGGATCTTCATCATCTTCCG
CTCTCCAGTATTTAGGATCTTTTTCCACAAGATCTTTATAAGGCCACTGAGGTATAGAAGTAGATGTTCA
AACAGCACCAATATGGAGTCCTCTCTG
