>Addgene plasmid #66482 | PTGDR-Tango | addgene partial sequence | sequence record 120179 | CMV-F 5'-CGCAAATGGGCGGTAGGCGTG-3'
GCTCTCTGGCTAACTAGAGAACCCACTGCTTACTGGCTTATCGAAATTAATACGACTCACTATAGGGAGA
CCCAAGCTGGCTAGCGTTTAAACTTAAGCTTGGTACCGAGCTCGGATCCACTAGTCCAGTGTGGTGGAAT
TCTGCAGATATCCAGCACAGTGGCGGCCGCGCCACCATGAAGACGATCATCGCCCTGAGCTACATCTTCT
GCCTGGTATTCGCCGACTACAAGGACGATGATGACGCCAGCATCGATATGAAGTCCCCTTTCTATCGGTG
CCAGAACACCACATCTGTAGAAAAGGGTAACTCTGCCGTTATGGGTGGGGTGCTTTTCAGTACTGGCCTG
CTGGGAAACTTGCTGGCACTTGGCTTGCTCGCGAGGAGCGGACTCGGCTGGTGTAGCAGAAGGCCATTGC
GGCCTCTGCCCTCTGTCTTCTACATGTTGGTGTGCGGACTGACTGTGACAGATCTCCTTGGCAAGTGCCT
CCTGTCCCCGGTCGTCCTCGCGGCTTACGCACAGAACCGCTCTTTGCGGGTGCTCGCCCCCGCACTTGAT
AACAGCCTGTGCCAGGCCTTTGCTTTCTTCATGAGCTTCTTCGGGCTCTCTTCAACACTGCAGTTGCTGG
CCATGGCCCTGGAGTGCTGGTTGTCTCTTGGTCACCCATTCTTCTACCGACGCCACATCACACTCAGACT
GGGTGCCCTGGTGGCACCAGTGGTAAGTGCCTTTTCACTGGCTTTCTGCGCCCTGCCCTTTATGGGCTTT
GGCAAGTTTGTGCAGTATTGCCCTGGCACCTGGTGTTTCATTCAAATGGTGCACGAGGAAGGAAGTCTCT
CAGTACTCGGCTACAGCGTGCTGTACAGCAGTCTGATGGCCCTCCTGGTCCTGGCAACCGTGCTCTGTAA
TCTGGGGGCTATGCGGAATCTCTATGCCATGCATAGAAGGCTCCAGCGCCACCCCCGGTCATGTACTC
