>Addgene plasmid #66482 | PTGDR-Tango | addgene partial sequence | sequence record 120181 | Tet-R 5'-GGCGAGTTTACGGGTTGTTA-3'
GCTCTAATGCGCTGTTAATCACTTTACTTTTATCTAATCTTAGCTGGAAGTACAGGTTCTCACCGGTCGA
TGAAGTGTCCTTGGCCAGGGAGGAGCTGGCGGTGGTGCAGGACTCATCTTGGGGACCCAGGCTGGGTGGG
GTGCGTCCACCGGTATCGATCAGAGAGGACTCCATATTGGTGCTGTTTGAACATCTACTTCTATACCTCA
GTGGCCTTATAAAGATCTTGTGGAAAAAGATCCTAAATACTGGAGAGCGGAAGATGATGAAGATCCATGG
ATCCACGATAGAGATGACGGACAAGAACCGGAGCGCTCGCAAATCCTCGGCCTCCTCGGAGGTTCTGTTT
TTCTCCTTCACGTCCTTAAACGCTCCATAGTATGCTCTATAAATCACGGGAAGGGAACACATCGTGAACA
GCACGGTCATCAGTGCCAGCAGCAGGAGATGATCCAGTTCTTCCAGAGGCTGTGGGGAAGCTTCCCGCCC
ATCGGCGCGTGGTTCTGCGCAATCCCGAGTACATGACCGGGGGTGGCGCTGGAGCCTTCTATGCATGGCA
TAGAGATTCCGCATAGCCCCCAGATTACAGAGCACGGTTGCCAGGACCAGGAGGGCCATCAGACTGCTGT
ACAGCACGCTGTAGCCGAGTACTGAGAGACTTCCTTCCTCGTGCACCATTTGAATGAAACACCAGGTGCC
AGGGCAATACTGCACAAACTTGCCAAAGCCCATAAAGGGCAGGGCGCAGAAAGCCAGTGAAAAGGCACTT
ACCACTGGTGCCACCAGGGCACCCAGTCTGAGTGTGATGTGGCGTCGGTAGAAGAATGGGTGACCAAGAG
ACAACCAGCACTCCAGGGCCATGGCCAGCAACTGCAGTGTTGAAGAGAGCCCGAAGAAGCTCATGAAGAA
AGCAAAGGCCTGGCACAGGCTGTTATCAAGTGCGGGGGCGA
