[The description below was written by a language model from this plasmid's Addgene catalogue record.]
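Description:
PTGDR-Tango is a mammalian expression plasmid from the PRESTO-Tango collection, a set of constructs built to screen G protein-coupled receptors in parallel through a transcriptional readout of arrestin recruitment. It is based on an "empty Tango" backbone that derives from pcDNA3.1(+). It is propagated as a high-copy plasmid in E. coli under ampicillin selection and carries a neomycin resistance marker, so transfected mammalian cells can be selected with G418.

The insert is the human PTGDR coding sequence (about 1.1 kb), which encodes the prostaglandin D2 receptor, also known as DP or DP1. It is expressed from the CMV promoter, and the backbone supplies an N-terminal FLAG tag that is useful for detecting the receptor. The depositor's notes and the choice of sequencing primers indicate that a tTA transcriptional activator sequence lies downstream of the receptor, which fits the Tango design. In that design, agonist-driven arrestin translocation to the receptor leads to release of the fused transactivator, which then switches on a reporter gene. The record gives no feature table and does not list the other Tango module elements, such as the protease cleavage site or any added C-terminal tail, nor the reporter cell line required.

The receptor was cloned by restriction digestion with NotI at the 5′ end. The 3′ site is nominally XhoI, but the depositor cautions that most vectors in the series carry XbaI rather than XhoI downstream of tTA, so the site should be confirmed by sequencing. The plasmid was produced under the Illuminating the Druggable Genome program and is intended for ligand screening and pharmacological profiling of this receptor.
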