Addgene plasmid #66482: PTGDR-Tango
Purpose: Expression of G protein-coupled receptors for PRESTO-Tango: parallel receptorome expression and screening via transcriptional output, with transcriptional activation following arrestin translocation
Depositing lab: Bryan Roth. Depositing organization: University of North Carolina at Chapel Hill. Publication: PRESTO-Tango as an open-source resource for interrogation of the druggable human GPCRome. Kroeze WK, Sassano MF, Huang XP, Lansu K, McCorvy JD, Giguere PM, Sciaky N, Roth BL. Nat Struct Mol Biol. 2015 May;22(5):362-9. doi: 10.1038/nsmb.3014. Epub 2015 Apr 20. PubMed 25895059.
Backbone
  Vector backbone: empty Tango
  Backbone size w/o insert (bp): 6632
  Vector type: Mammalian Expression
  Selectable markers: Neomycin (select with G418)
Growth in bacteria
  Bacterial resistance: Ampicillin, 100 μg/mL
  Growth temperature: 37°C
  Growth strain: DH5alpha
  Copy number: High Copy
Gene/Insert
  Gene/Insert name: PTGDR
  Species: H. sapiens (human)
  Insert size (bp): 1077
  Entrez Gene: PTGDR (a.k.a. AS1, ASRT1, DP, DP1, PTGDR1)
  Promoter: CMV
  Tag / fusion protein: FLAG (N terminal on backbone)
  Cloning method: Restriction Enzyme; 5′ cloning site NotI (not destroyed); 3′ cloning site XhoI (unknown if destroyed)
  Sequencing primers: 5′ CMV-F; 3′ Tet-R
Terms and licenses: Academic/Nonprofit Terms; Industry Terms: Not Available to Industry
Depositor comments: Please note: Most of the PRESTO-Tango vectors do not contain the XhoI cut site downstream of the tTA sequence and instead carry an XbaI site. If you need to perform an XhoI digest we recommend sequencing with a forward primer at the C-terminus of tTA to determine which of the two sites is present. Suggested primer: 5-gagctccacttagacggcgagg-3. Original backbone was pcDNA3.1(+). These plasmids were generated as part of the Illuminating the Druggable Genome (IDG) program sponsored by the NIH Common Fund. The goal of this program is to identify, gather, and distribute information and resources for proteins that currently are not well-studied yet belong to commonly drug-targeted protein families: protein kinases, non-olfactory G-protein coupled receptors (GPCRs), and ion channels. The IDG program is designed to develop fundamental research tools for understudied proteins, elucidate their function, and disseminate the IDG-related resources and data to the greater scientific community.
How to cite: PTGDR-Tango was a gift from Bryan Roth (Addgene plasmid # 66482 ; http://n2t.net/addgene:66482 ; RRID:Addgene_66482)
